>Addgene plasmid #77239 | MAPKAPK3 gRNA (BRDN0001146642) | addgene full sequence | sequence record 187380 | Addgene Assembled Sequence
CCCGGGTGCAAAGATGGATAAAGTTTTAAACAGAGAGGAATCTTTGCAGCTAATGGACCTTCTAGGTCTT
GAAAGGAGTGGGAATTGGCTCCGGTGCCCGTCAGTGGGCAGAGCGCACATCGCCCACAGTCCCCGAGAAG
TTGGGGGGAGGGGTCGGCAATTGATCCGGTGCCTAGAGAAGGTGGCGCGGGGTAAACTGGGAAAGTGATG
TCGTGTACTGGCTCCGCCTTTTTCCCGAGGGTGGGGGAGAACCGTATATAAGTGCAGTAGTCGCCGTGAA
CGTTCTTTTTCGCAACGGGTTTGCCGCCAGAACACAGGTAAGTGCCGTGTGTGGTTCCCGCGGGCCTGGC
CTCTTTACGGGTTATGGCCCTTGCGTGCCTTGAATTACTTCCACCTGGCTGCAGTACGTGATTCTTGATC
CCGAGCTTCGGGTTGGAAGTGGGTGGGAGAGTTCGAGGCCTTGCGCTTAAGGAGCCCCTTCGCCTCGTGC
TTGAGTTGAGGCCTGGCCTGGGCGCTGGGGCCGCCGCGTGCGAATCTGGTGGCACCTTCGCGCCTGTCTC
GCTGCTTTCGATAAGTCTCTAGCCATTTAAAATTTTTGATGACCTGCTGCGACGCTTTTTTTCTGGCAAG
ATAGTCTTGTAAATGCGGGCCAAGATCTGCACACTGGTATTTCGGTTTTTGGGGCCGCGGGCGGCGACGG
GGCCCGTGCGTCCCAGCGCACATGTTCGGCGAGGCGGGGCCTGCGAGCGCGGCCACCGAGAATCGGACGG
GGGTAGTCTCAAGCTGGCCGGCCTGCTCTGGTGCCTGGCCTCGCGCCGCCGTGTATCGCCCCGCCCTGGG
CGGCAAGGCTGGCCCGGTCGGCACCAGTTGCGTGAGCGGAAAGATGGCCGCTTCCCGGCCCTGCTGCAGG
GAGCTCAAAATGGAGGACGCGGCGCTCGGGAGAGCGGGCGGGTGAGTCACCCACACAAAGGAAAAGGGCC
TTTCCGTCCTCAGCCGTCGCTTCATGTGACTCCACGGAGTACCGGGCGCCGTCCAGGCACCTCGATTAGT
TCTCGAGCTTTTGGAGTACGTCGTCTTTAGGTTGGGGGGAGGGGTTTTATGCGATGGAGTTTCCCCACAC
TGAGTGGGTGGAGACTGAAGTTAGGCCAGCTTGGCACTTGATGTAATTCTCCTTGGAATTTGCCCTTTTT
GAGTTTGGATCTTGGTTCATTCTCAAGCCTCAGACAGTGGTTCAAAGTTTTTTTCTTCCATTTCAGGTGT
CGTGACGTACGGCCACCATGACCGAGTACAAGCCCACGGTGCGCCTCGCCACCCGCGACGACGTCCCCAG
GGCCGTACGCACCCTCGCCGCCGCGTTCGCCGACTACCCCGCCACGCGCCACACCGTCGATCCGGACCGC
CACATCGAGCGGGTCACCGAGCTGCAAGAACTCTTCCTCACGCGCGTCGGGCTCGACATCGGCAAGGTGT
GGGTCGCGGACGACGGCGCCGCCGTGGCGGTCTGGACCACGCCGGAGAGCGTCGAAGCGGGGGCGGTGTT
CGCCGAGATCGGCCCGCGCATGGCCGAGTTGAGCGGTTCCCGGCTGGCCGCGCAGCAACAGATGGAAGGC
CTCCTGGCGCCGCACCGGCCCAAGGAGCCCGCGTGGTTCCTGGCCACCGTCGGAGTCTCGCCCGACCACC
AGGGCAAGGGTCTGGGCAGCGCCGTCGTGCTCCCCGGAGTGGAGGCGGCCGAGCGCGCCGGGGTGCCCGC
CTTCCTGGAGACCTCCGCGCCCCGCAACCTCCCCTTCTACGAGCGGCTCGGCTTCACCGTCACCGCCGAC
GTCGAGGTGCCCGAAGGACCGCGCACCTGGTGCATGACCCGCAAGCCCGGTGCCTGAACGCGTTAAGTCG
ACAATCAACCTCTGGATTACAAAATTTGTGAAAGATTGACTGGTATTCTTAACTATGTTGCTCCTTTTAC
GCTATGTGGATACGCTGCTTTAATGCCTTTGTATCATGCTATTGCTTCCCGTATGGCTTTCATTTTCTCC
TCCTTGTATAAATCCTGGTTGCTGTCTCTTTATGAGGAGTTGTGGCCCGTTGTCAGGCAACGTGGCGTGG
TGTGCACTGTGTTTGCTGACGCAACCCCCACTGGTTGGGGCATTGCCACCACCTGTCAGCTCCTTTCCGG
GACTTTCGCTTTCCCCCTCCCTATTGCCACGGCGGAACTCATCGCCGCCTGCCTTGCCCGCTGCTGGACA
GGGGCTCGGCTGTTGGGCACTGACAATTCCGTGGTGTTGTCGGGGAAATCATCGTCCTTTCCTTGGCTGC
TCGCCTGTGTTGCCACCTGGATTCTGCGCGGGACGTCCTTCTGCTACGTCCCTTCGGCCCTCAATCCAGC
GGACCTTCCTTCCCGCGGCCTGCTGCCGGCTCTGCGGCCTCTTCCGCGTCTTCGCCTTCGCCCTCAGACG
AGTCGGATCTCCCTTTGGGCCGCCTCCCCGCGTCGACTTTAAGACCAATGACTTACAAGGCAGCTGTAGA
TCTTAGCCACTTTTTAAAAGAAAAGGGGGGACTGGAAGGGCTAATTCACTCCCAACGAAGACAAGATCTG
CTTTTTGCTTGTACTGGGTCTCTCTGGTTAGACCAGATCTGAGCCTGGGAGCTCTCTGGCTAACTAGGGA
ACCCACTGCTTAAGCCTCAATAAAGCTTGCCTTGAGTGCTTCAAGTAGTGTGTGCCCGTCTGTTGTGTGA
CTCTGGTAACTAGAGATCCCTCAGACCCTTTTAGTCAGTGTGGAAAATCTCTAGCAGTACGTATAGTAGT
TCATGTCATCTTATTATTCAGTATTTATAACTTGCAAAGAAATGAATATCAGAGAGTGAGAGGAACTTGT
TTATTGCAGCTTATAATGGTTACAAATAAAGCAATAGCATCACAAATTTCACAAATAAAGCATTTTTTTC
ACTGCATTCTAGTTGTGGTTTGTCCAAACTCATCAATGTATCTTATCATGTCTGGCTCTAGCTATCCCGC
CCCTAACTCCGCCCATCCCGCCCCTAACTCCGCCCAGTTCCGCCCATTCTCCGCCCCATGGCTGACTAAT
TTTTTTTATTTATGCAGAGGCCGAGGCCGCCTCGGCCTCTGAGCTATTCCAGAAGTAGTGAGGAGGCTTT
TTTGGAGGCCTAGGGACGTACCCAATTCGCCCTATAGTGAGTCGTATTACGCGCGCTCACTGGCCGTCGT
TTTACAACGTCGTGACTGGGAAAACCCTGGCGTTACCCAACTTAATCGCCTTGCAGCACATCCCCCTTTC
GCCAGCTGGCGTAATAGCGAAGAGGCCCGCACCGATCGCCCTTCCCAACAGTTGCGCAGCCTGAATGGCG
AATGGG
[124 nt withheld, positions 3367-3490]
C
[91 nt withheld, positions 3492-3582]
A
[49 nt withheld, positions 3584-3632]
CCTTTGACGTTGGAGTCCACGTTCTTT
[37 nt withheld, positions 3660-3696]
ACCCTATCTCGGTCTATTCTTTTGATTTATAAGGGATTTTGCCGATTTCGGCCTATTGGTTAAAAAATGA
GCTGATTTAACAAAAATTTAACGCGAATTTTAACAAAATATTAACGCTTACAATTTAGGTGGCACTTTTC
GGGGAAATGTGCGCGGAACCCCTATTTGTTTATTTTTCTAAATACATTCAAATATGTATCCGCTCATGAG
ACAATAACCCTGATAAATGCTTCAATAATATTGAAAAAGGAAGAGTATGAGTATTCAACATTTCCGTGTC
GCCCTTATTCCCTTTTTTGCGGCATTTTGCCTTCCTGTTTTTGCTCACCCAGAAACGCTGGTGAAAGTAA
AAGATGCTGAAGATCAGTTGGGTGCACGAGTGGGTTACATCGAACTGGATCTCAACAGCGGTAAGATCCT
TGAGAGTTTTCGCCCCGAAGAACGTTTTCCAATGATGAGCACTTTTAAAGTTCTGCTATGTGGCGCGGTA
TTATCCCGTATTGACGCCGGGCAAGAGCAACTCGGTCGCCGCATACACTATTCTCAGAATGACTTGGTTG
AGTACTCACCAGTCACAGAAAAGCATCTTACGGATGGCATGACAGTAAGAGAATTATGCAGTGCTGCCAT
AACCATGAGTGATAACACTGCGGCCAACTTACTTCTGACAACGATCGGAGGACCGAAGGAGCTAACCGCT
TTTTTGCACAACATGGGGGATCATGTAACTCGCCTTGATCGTTGGGAACCGGAGCTGAATGAAGCCATAC
CAAACGACGAGCGTGACACCACGATGCCTGTAGCAATGGCAACAACGTTGCGCAAACTATTAACTGGCGA
ACTACTTACTCTAGCTTCCCGGCAACAATTAATAGACTGGATGGAGGCGGATAAAGTTGCAGGACCACTT
CTGCGCTCGGCCCTTCCGGCTGGCTGGTTTATTGCTGATAAATCTGGAGCCGGTGAGCGTGGGTCTCGCG
GTATCATTGCAGCACTGGGGCCAGATGGTAAGCCCTCCCGTATCGTAGTTATCTACACGACGGGGAGTCA
GGCAACTATGGATGAACGAAATAGACAGATCGCTGAGATAGGTGCCTCACTGATTAAGCATTGGTAACTG
TCAGACCAAGTTTACTCATATATACTTTAGATTGATTTAAAACTTCATTTTTAATTTAAAAGGATCTAGG
TGAAGATCCTTTTTGATAATCTCATGACCAAAATCCCTTAACGTGAGTTTTCGTTCCACTGAGCGTCAGA
CCCCGTAGAAAAGATCAAAGGATCTTCTTGAGATCCTTTTTTTCTGCGCGTAATCTGCTGCTTGCAAACA
AAAAAACCACCGCTACCAGCGGTGGTTTGTTTGCCGGATCAAGAGCTACCAACTCTTTTTCCGAAGGTAA
CTGGCTTCAGCAGAGCGCAGATACCAAATACTGTTCTTCTAGTGTAGCCGTAGTTAGGCCACCACTTCAA
GAACTCTGTAGCACCGCCTACATACCTCGCTCTGCTAATCCTGTTACCAGTGGCTGCTGCCAGTGGCGAT
AAGTCGTGTCTTACCGGGTTGGACTCAAGACGATAGTTACCGGATAAGGCGCAGCGGTCGGGCTGAACGG
GGGGTTCGTGCACACAGCCCAGCTTGGAGCGAACGACCTACACCGAACTGAGATACCTACAGCGTGAGCT
ATGAGAAAGCGCCACGCTTCCCGAAGGGAGAAAGGCGGACAGGTATCCGGTAAGCGGCAGGGTCGGAACA
GGAGAGCGCACGAGGGAGCTTCCAGGGGGAAACGCCTGGTATCTTTATAGTCCTGTCGGGTTTCGCCACC
TCTGACTTGAGCGTCGATTTTTGTGATGCTCGTCAGGGGGGCGGAGCCTATGGAAAAACGCCAGCAACGC
GGCCTTTTTACGGTTCCTGGCCTTTTGCTGGCCTTTTGCTCACATGTTCTTTCCTGCGTTATCCCCTGAT
TCTGTGGATAACCGTATTACCGCCTTTGAGTGAGCTGATACCGCTCGCCGCAGCCGAACGACCGAGCGCA
GCGAGTCAGTGAGCGAGGAAGCGGAAGAGCGCCCAATACGCAAACCGCCTCTCCCCGCGCGTTGGCCGAT
TCATTAATGCAGCTGGCACGACAGGTTTCCCGACTGGAAAGCGGGCAGTGAGCGCAACGCAATTAATGTG
AGTTAGCTCACTCATTAGGCACCCCAGGCTTTACACTTTATGCTTCCGGCTCGTATGTTGTGTGGAATTG
TGAGCGGATAACAATTTCACACAGGAAACAGCTATGACCATGATTACGCCAAGCGCGCAATTAACCCTCA
CTAAAGGGAACAAAAGCTGGAGCTGCAAGCTTAATGTAGTCTTATGCAATACTCTTGTAGTCTTGCAACA
TGGTAACGATGAGTTAGCAACATGCCTTACAAGGAGAGAAAAAGCACCGTGCATGCCGATTGGTGGAAGT
AAGGTGGTACGATCGTGCCTTATTAGGAAGGCAACAGACGGGTCTGACATGGATTGGACGAACCACTGAA
TTGCCGCATTGCAGAGATATTGTATTTAAGTGCCTAGCTCGATACATAAACGGGTCTCTCTGGTTAGACC
AGATCTGAGCCTGGGAGCTCTCTGGCTAACTAGGGAACCCACTGCTTAAGCCTCAATAAAGCTTGCCTTG
AGTGCTTCAAGTAGTGTGTGCCCGTCTGTTGTGTGACTCTGGTAACTAGAGATCCCTCAGACCCTTTTAG
TCAGTGTGGAAAATCTCTAGCAGTGGCGCCCGAACAGGGACTTGAAAGCGAAAGGGAAACCAGAGGAGCT
CTCTCGACGCAGGACTCGGCTTGCTGAAGCGCGCACGGCAAGAGGCGAGGGGCGGCGACTGGTGAGTACG
CCAAAAATTTTGACTAGCGGAGGCTAGAAGGAGAGAGATGGGTGCGAGAGCGTCAGTATTAAGCGGGGGA
GAATTAGATCGCGATGGGAAAAAATTCGGTTAAGGCCAGGGGGAAAGAAAAAATATAAATTAAAACATAT
AGTATGGGCAAGCAGGGAGCTAGAACGATTCGCAGTTAATCCTGGCCTGTTAGAAACATCAGAAGGCTGT
AGACAAATACTGGGACAGCTACAACCATCCCTTCAGACAGGATCAGAAGAACTTAGATCATTATATAATA
CAGTAGCAACCCTCTATTGTGTGCATCAAAGGATAGAGATAAAAGACACCAAGGAAGCTTTAGACAAGAT
AGAGGAAGAGCAAAACAAAAGTAAGACCACCGCACAGCAAGCGGCCGCTGATCTTCAGACCTGGAGGAGG
AGATATGAGGGACAATTGGAGAAGTGAATTATATAAATATAAAGTAGTAAAAATTGAACCATTAGGAGTA
GCACCCACCAAGGCAAAGAGAAGAGTGGTGCAGAGAGAAAAAAGAGCAGTGGGAATAGGAGCTTTGTTCC
TTGGGTTCTTGGGAGCAGCAGGAAGCACTATGGGCGCAGCGTCAATGACGCTGACGGTACAGGCCAGACA
ATTATTGTCTGGTATAGTGCAGCAGCAGAACAATTTGCTGAGGGCTATTGAGGCGCAACAGCATCTGTTG
CAACTCACAGTCTGGGGCATCAAGCAGCTCCAGGCAAGAATCCTGGCTGTGGAAAGATACCTAAAGGATC
AACAGCTCCTGGGGATTTGGGGTTGCTCTGGAAAACTCATTTGCACCACTGCTGTGCCTTGGAATGCTAG
TTGGAGTAATAAATCTCTGGAACAGATTTGGAATCACACGACCTGGATGGAGTGGGACAGAGAAATTAAC
AATTACACAAGCTTAATACACTCCTTAATTGAAGAATCGCAAAACCAGCAAGAAAAGAATGAACAAGAAT
TATTGGAATTAGATAAATGGGCAAGTTTGTGGAATTGGTTTAACATAACAAATTGGCTGTGGTATATAAA
ATTATTCATAATGATAGTAGGAGGCTTGGTAGGTTTAAGAATAGTTTTTGCTGTACTTTCTATAGTGAAT
AGAGTTAGGCAGGGATATTCACCATTATCGTTTCAGACCCACCTCCCAACCCCGAGGGGACCCAGAGAGG
GCCTATTTCCCATGATTCCTTCATATTTGCATATACGATACAAGGCTGTTAGAGAGATAATTAGAATTAA
TTTGACTGTAAACACAAAGATATTAGTACAAAATACGTGACGTAGAAAGTAATAATTTCTTGGGTAGTTT
GCAGTTTTAAAATTATGTTTTAAAATGGACTATCATATGCTTACCGTAACTTGAAAGTATTTCGATTTCT
TGGCTTTATATATCTTGTGGAAAGGACGAAACACCGCTTGGACAACTGGTAGTCGTGTTTTAGAGCTAGA
AATAGCAAGTTAAAATAAGGCTAGTCCGTTATCAACTTGAAAAAGTGGCACCGAGTCGGTGCTTTTTTAA
GCTTGGCGTAACTAGATCTTGAGACAAATGGCAGTATTCATCCACAATTTTAAAAGAAAAGGGGGGATTG
GGGGGTACAGTGCAGGGGAAAGAATAGTAGACATAATAGCAACAGACATACAAACTAAAGAATTACAAAA
ACAAATTACAAAAATTCAAAATTTTCGGGTTTATTACAGGGACAGCAGAGATCCACTTTGGCGCCGGCTC
GAGGGGG
Features (pLannotate 1.2.2; 29 found; start..end, strand, type, name):
     14..80      +  CDS            small t antigen (fragment): SV40 (simian virus 40) small t antigen
    106..317     +  promoter       EF-1α core promoter: core promoter for human elongation factor EF-1α
    318..1256    +  intron         EF-1α intron A: intron upstream of the start codon of human EF-1α
   1278..1877    +  CDS            PuroR (fragment): puromycin N-acetyltransferase; pac from Streptomyces; confers resistance to puromycin
   1893..2481    +  misc_feature   WPRE: woodchuck hepatitis virus posttranscriptional regulatory element
   2532..2551    +  misc_feature   cPPT/CTS (fragment): central polypurine tract and central termination sequence of HIV-1
   2553..2786    +  LTR            3' LTR (ΔU3): self-inactivating 3' long terminal repeat (LTR) from HIV-1
   2864..2985    +  polyA_signal   SV40 poly(A) signal: SV40 polyadenylation signal
   3025..3160    +  rep_origin     SV40 ori: SV40 origin of replication
   3181..3199    -  promoter       T7 promoter: promoter for bacteriophage T7 RNA polymerase
   3207..3362    +  CDS            lacZα (fragment): LacZα fragment of β-galactosidase; lacZ fragment
   3367..3795    +  rep_origin     f1 ori (sequence partly withheld): f1 bacteriophage origin of replication; arrow indicates direction of (+) strand synthesis
   3848..3952    +  promoter       AmpR promoter: bla
   3953..4813    +  CDS            AmpR: β-lactamase; bla; confers resistance to ampicillin, carbenicillin, and related antibiotics
   4984..5572    +  rep_origin     ori: high-copy-number ColE1/pMB1/pBR322/pUC origin of replication
   5755..5847    +  CDS            lacI (fragment): lac repressor; lacI; The lac repressor binds to the lac operator to inhibit transcription in E. coli. This inhibition can be relieved by adding lactose or isopropyl-β-D-thiogalactopyranoside (IPTG).
   5860..5881    +  protein_bind   CAP binding site: CAP binding activates transcription in the presence of cAMP. E. coli catabolite activator protein
   5896..5926    +  promoter       lac promoter: promoter for the E. coli lac operon
   5934..5950    +  protein_bind   lac operator: The lac repressor binds to the lac operator to inhibit transcription in E. coli. This inhibition can be relieved by adding lactose or isopropyl-β-D-thiogalactopyranoside (IPTG). lac repressor encoded by lacI
   5995..6013    +  promoter       T3 promoter: promoter for bacteriophage T3 RNA polymerase
   6041..6267    +  promoter       RSV promoter: Rous sarcoma virus enhancer/promoter
   6268..6448    +  LTR            5' LTR (truncated): truncated 5' long terminal repeat (LTR) from HIV-1
   6495..6620    +  misc_feature   HIV-1 Ψ: packaging signal of human immunodeficiency virus type 1
   6604..6967    +  CDS            HIV-1 gag (fragment): gag protein from human immunodeficiency virus 1; gag
   7113..7346    +  misc_feature   RRE: The Rev response element (RRE) of HIV-1 allows for Rev-dependent mRNA export from the nucleus to the cytoplasm.
   7723..7749    +  CDS            Rev (fragment): human immunodeficiency virus 1 (HIV-1) Rev protein; rev; enhances nuclear export of unspliced and incompletely spliced viral mRNAs
   7753..7993    +  promoter       U6 promoter: RNA polymerase III promoter for human U6 snRNA
   8023..8098    +  misc_RNA       gRNA scaffold: guide RNA scaffold for the Streptococcus pyogenes CRISPR/Cas9 system
   8154..8271    +  misc_feature   cPPT/CTS: central polypurine tract and central termination sequence of HIV-1
