[The description below was written by a language model from this plasmid's Addgene catalogue record and pLannotate feature annotations shown in this document.]
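Description:
MAPKAPK3 gRNA (BRDN0001146642) is a third-generation lentiviral CRISPR guide plasmid built on the lentiGuide-Puro backbone and carrying a single guide RNA directed against human MAPKAPK3 (also known as MK-3 or 3PK), designed to match three reference transcripts of the gene. It is propagated in E. coli as a high-copy plasmid through a ColE1/pUC-type origin with ampicillin selection from the β-lactamase gene. An f1 origin, an SV40 origin and poly(A) signal, and lac and T7/T3 remnants are also annotated in the backbone.

The viral genome is transcribed in packaging cells from an RSV promoter fused to a truncated HIV-1 5' LTR, which makes expression Tat-independent. It contains the Ψ packaging signal with a partial gag sequence, the RRE for Rev-dependent nuclear export, a cPPT/CTS element, and a self-inactivating ΔU3 3' LTR. Within this unit, a human U6 RNA polymerase III promoter drives the targeting spacer fused to the Streptococcus pyogenes Cas9 guide scaffold. Downstream, an EF-1α promoter with its intron A expresses puromycin N-acetyltransferase for selecting transduced mammalian cells, and a WPRE boosts transcript expression.

The plasmid does not encode Cas9, so it is meant to be used with a separate Cas9 vector such as lentiCas9-Blast or in cells that already express Cas9, where it directs cleavage and knockout of MAPKAPK3. It is one clone from a human kinome guide collection associated with work on optimised sgRNA design for higher on-target activity and fewer off-target effects.
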