Addgene plasmid #77239: MAPKAPK3 gRNA (BRDN0001146642)
Purpose: 3rd generation lentiviral gRNA plasmid targeting human MAPKAPK3
Depositing lab: John Doench & David Root. Depositing organization: Broad Institute. Publication: Optimized sgRNA design to maximize activity and minimize off-target effects of CRISPR-Cas9. Doench JG, Fusi N, Sullender M, Hegde M, Vaimberg EW, Donovan KF, Smith I, Tothova Z, Wilen C, Orchard R, Virgin HW, Listgarten J, Root DE. Nat Biotechnol. 2016 Jan 18. doi: 10.1038/nbt.3437. PubMed 26780180.
Backbone
  Vector backbone: lentiGuide-Puro
  Backbone manufacturer: Zhang Lab (Addgene plasmid # 52963)
  Vector type: Mammalian Expression, Lentiviral, CRISPR
  Selectable markers: Puromycin
Growth in bacteria
  Bacterial resistance: Ampicillin, 100 μg/mL
  Growth temperature: 37°C
  Growth strain: DH5alpha
  Copy number: High Copy
Gene/Insert
  Gene/Insert name: MAPKAPK3 (alt names: MAPKAPK3; NM_001243925.1)
  gRNA/shRNA sequence: CTTGGACAACTGGTAGTCGT
  Species: H. sapiens (human)
  Entrez Gene: MAPKAPK3 (a.k.a. 3PK, MAPKAP-K3, MAPKAP3, MAPKAPK-3, MDPT3, MK-3)
  Promoter: hU6
  Cloning method: Unknown
  Sequencing primers: 5′ U6-F; 3′ pS2-R
Terms and licenses: Academic/Nonprofit Terms; Industry Terms: Not Available to Industry
Depositor comments: The gRNA was designed to target the following Genbank reference sequence(s): NM_001243925.1,NM_001243926.1,NM_004635.4. Note that this plasmid does NOT contain Cas9. It should be used in conjunction with lentiCas9-Blast (Addgene #52962) or otherwise with cell lines already expressing Cas9. Browse the full kinome gRNA library at http://www.addgene.org/pooled-library/broadgpp-human-kinome/ or visit http://www.broadinstitute.org/rnai/public/ for detailed protocols and information.
How to cite: MAPKAPK3 gRNA (BRDN0001146642) was a gift from John Doench & David Root (Addgene plasmid # 77239 ; http://n2t.net/addgene:77239 ; RRID:Addgene_77239)
