>Addgene plasmid #77239 | MAPKAPK3 gRNA (BRDN0001146642) | depositor partial sequence | sequence record 144699 | Target Sequence
CTTGGACAACTGGTAGTCGT
