>Addgene plasmid #77239 | MAPKAPK3 gRNA (BRDN0001146642) | addgene partial sequence | sequence record 187379 | hU6-F
TAGAAAGTAATAATTTCTTGGGTAGTTTGCAGTTTTAAAATTATGTTTTAAAATGGACTATCATATGCTT
ACCGTAACTTGAAAGTATTTCGATTTCTTGGCTTTATATATCTTGTGGAAAGGACGAAACACCGCTTGGA
CAACTGGTAGTCGTGTTTTAGAGCTAGAAATAGCAAGTTAAAATAAGGCTAGTCCGTTATCAACTTGAAA
AAGTGGCACCGAGTCGGTGCTTTTTTAAGCTTGGCGTAACTAGATCTTGAGACAAATGGCAGTATTCATC
CACAATTTTAAAAGAAAAGGGGGGATTGGGGGGTACAGTGCAGGGGAAAGAATAGTAGACATAATAGCAA
CAGACATACAAACTAAAGAATTACAAAAACAAATTACAAAAATTCAAAATTTTCGGGTTTATTACAGGGA
CAGCAGAGATCCACTTTGGCGCCGGCTCGAGGGGGCCCGGGTGCAAAGATGGATAAAGTTTTAAACAGAG
AGGAATCTTTGCAGCTAATGGACCTTCTAGGTCTTGAAAGGAGTGGGAATTGGCTCCGGTGCCCGTCAGT
GGGCAGAGCG
